>Addgene plasmid #16345 | pAd-PV-NLS-CD-DsRed | addgene partial sequence | sequence record 23245 | CMV-F 5'-CGCAAATGGGCGGTAGGCGTG-3'
ACTTGCTCAGCGCTGAGGACATCAAGAAGGCGATAGGAGCCTTTACTGCTGCAGACTCCTTCAACCACAA
AAAGTTCTTCCAGATGGTGGGCCTGAAGAAAAAGAGTGCGGATGATGTGAAGAAGGTGTTCCACATTCTG
GACAAAGACAAAAGTGGCTTCATTGAGGAGGATGTGCTGGGGTCCATTCTGAAGGGCTTCTCCTCAGATG
CCAGAGACTTGTCTGCTAANGAAACAAAGACGCTGATGGCTGCTGGAGACAAGGACGGGGACGGCAAGAT
TGGGGTTGAAGAATTCTCCACTCTGGTGGCCGAAAGCGCGGCCGCAATGGCCTCCTCCTAGAACGTCTTC
ACCGAGTTCATGCGCTTCACGGTGCGCATGGAGGGCACCGNGAACGGCCCCTAGTTCGAGATCGAGGGCG
AGGGCGAGGGCCGCCCCTACGATGGCCACNNCACCGTGAAGCTAAAGGTGATCAAGGGTGGCCCCCTGCC
CTTCGCCTGGGACATCCTGTCCCCCC
