[The description below was written by a language model from this plasmid's Addgene catalogue record.]
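Description:
pAd-PV-NLS-CD-DsRed is a recombinant adenoviral plasmid built on the pAdEasy system, in which a transgene cassette has been incorporated into a large adenoviral genome backbone of about 33.4 kb. It serves both as a mammalian expression construct and as the starting material for producing adenovirus for gene delivery into mammalian cells. In bacteria it is maintained as a low-copy plasmid under kanamycin selection. The record does not include a feature table, so the promoter driving the insert, the origin of replication and the exact arrangement of viral elements are not stated.

The roughly 1.1 kb insert, cloned between SalI and XbaI sites that both remain intact, encodes rat parvalbumin (Pvalb), a calcium-binding protein. It is fused to the red fluorescent protein DsRed and a nuclear localization signal, with a Myc epitope tag at the C terminus. The NLS directs the fusion to the nucleus, DsRed allows expressing cells and the subcellular location of the protein to be seen by fluorescence, and the Myc tag permits antibody-based detection. This version carries a mutation in the CD calcium-binding site: a glutamate-to-valine change at position 12 of the calcium-binding loop, described in the record as inactivating that site.

The associated publication addresses the requirement for nucleoplasmic calcium in cell proliferation. In that context, nuclear-targeted parvalbumin plausibly acts as a compartment-specific calcium buffer. The CD mutant would then most likely be a reduced-binding comparison for the calcium-binding-competent form, although the record does not spell out this role.
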