Addgene plasmid #16345: pAd-PV-NLS-CD-DsRed
Depositing lab: Anton Bennett. Depositing organization: Yale University. Publication: Nucleoplasmic calcium is required for cell proliferation. Rodrigues MA, Gomes DA, Leite MF, Grant W, Zhang L, Lam W, Cheng YC, Bennett AM, Nathanson MH. J Biol Chem. 2007 Jun 8. 282(23):17061-8. 10.1074/jbc.M700490200 PubMed 17420246.
Backbone
  Vector backbone: Adenoviral Recombinant (pAdEasy)
  Backbone size w/o insert (bp): 33400
  Vector type: Mammalian Expression, Adenoviral
Growth in bacteria
  Bacterial resistance: Kanamycin, 50 μg/mL
  Growth temperature: 37°C
  Growth strain: DH5alpha
  Copy number: Low Copy
Gene/Insert
  Gene/Insert name: PV-DsRed-NLS-CD (alt name: Parvalbumin)
  Species: R. norvegicus (rat)
  Insert size (bp): 1100
  Mutation: Functional Ca2+binding site CD was inactivated by substituting a glutamate for a valine residue at position 12 of Ca2+ binding loop
  GenBank ID: M12725
  Entrez Gene: Pvalb (a.k.a. PALB1, Pva)
  Tag / fusion protein: Myc (C terminal on insert)
  Cloning method: Restriction Enzyme; 5′ cloning site SalI (not destroyed); 3′ cloning site XbaI (not destroyed)
  Sequencing primers: 5′ GTGGCAAAAGTGACGTTTTTGG
Terms and licenses: Academic/Nonprofit Terms; Industry Terms: Not Available to Industry
Depositor comments: AdEasy is a registered trademark of the Johns Hopkins University.
How to cite: pAd-PV-NLS-CD-DsRed was a gift from Anton Bennett (Addgene plasmid # 16345 ; http://n2t.net/addgene:16345 ; RRID:Addgene_16345)
